Addgene plasmid #238571: NanoLuc-KRAS(G12V)_CRAF(FL)-HaloTag BiBRET Vector
Depositing lab: Promega Corporation.
Backbone
  Vector backbone: pFC221K HaloTag(R) CMV-Blast BiBRET Vector and pFN224C NanoLuc(R) CMV-Neo BiBRET-Balanced Vector
  Vector type: Mammalian Expression
  Selectable markers: Blasticidin
Growth in bacteria
  Bacterial resistance: Kanamycin, 50 μg/mL
  Growth temperature: 37°C
  Growth strain: DH5alpha
  Copy number: High Copy
Gene/Insert 1
  Gene/Insert name: KRAS
  Species: H. sapiens (human)
  Mutation: G12V
  Entrez Gene: KRAS (a.k.a. 'C-K-RAS, C-K-RAS, CFC2, K-RAS2A, K-RAS2B, K-RAS4A, K-RAS4B, K-Ras, K-Ras 2, KI-RAS, KRAS1, KRAS2, NS, NS3, OES, RALD, RASK2, c-Ki-ras, c-Ki-ras2)
  Promoter: CMV
  Tag / fusion protein: NanoLuc (R) (N terminal on backbone)
  Cloning method: Other
Gene/Insert 2
  Gene/Insert name: CRAF
  Species: H. sapiens (human)
  Entrez Gene: RAF1 (a.k.a. CMD1NN, CRAF, NS5, Raf-1, c-Raf)
  Tag / fusion protein: HaloTag (R) (C terminal on backbone)
How to cite: NanoLuc-KRAS(G12V)_CRAF(FL)-HaloTag BiBRET Vector was a gift from Promega Corporation (Addgene plasmid # 238571 ; http://n2t.net/addgene:238571 ; RRID:Addgene_238571)
