[The description below was written by a language model from this plasmid's Addgene catalogue record and pLannotate feature annotations shown in this document.]
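Description:
NanoLuc-KRAS(G12V)_CRAF(FL)-HaloTag BiBRET Vector is an 8,345-nt mammalian expression plasmid that places both partners of a bioluminescence resonance energy transfer (BRET) pair on a single backbone, assembled from Promega's pFC221K HaloTag CMV-Blast and pFN224C NanoLuc CMV-Neo BiBRET-Balanced vectors. It is propagated in E. coli at high copy from a ColE1/pUC-type origin and selected with kanamycin through a neo/nptII gene driven by the bacterial EM7 promoter; a single loxP site lies just upstream of this cassette. For selection in mammalian cells, an SV40 enhancer/early promoter drives blasticidin S deaminase, terminated by a synthetic poly(A) signal.

The payload is arranged as two divergent transcription units around a central CMV enhancer. In one direction, the full CMV promoter, followed by a chimeric β-globin/immunoglobulin intron and a T7 promoter, expresses full-length human RAF1 (CRAF) fused at its C terminus, through a TEV protease site, to HaloTag. In the opposite direction, a minimal CMV promoter fragment, with an SP6 promoter downstream, expresses NanoLuc luciferase fused to the N terminus of human KRAS carrying the oncogenic G12V mutation. Each unit ends in an SV40 poly(A) signal. This layout suggests weaker expression of the luciferase donor than of the HaloTag acceptor, consistent with the "Balanced" name, although the record does not state the expression ratio.

When HaloTag is covalently labelled with a fluorescent chloroalkane ligand, association of KRAS(G12V) with CRAF brings the acceptor close to NanoLuc and generates a BRET signal. The construct therefore appears designed for monitoring the RAS–RAF interaction in live cells, for example when testing compounds that disrupt it, though the record does not explicitly state an application.
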