Features (pLannotate 1.2.2; 24 found; start..end, strand, type, name):
     61..182     -  polyA_signal   SV40 poly(A) signal: SV40 polyadenylation signal
    205..273     -  CDS            large T antigen (fragment): large T antigen from SV40 (simian virus 40)
    297..330     +  protein_bind   loxP: Cre-mediated recombination occurs in the 8-bp core sequence (GCATACAT). Cre recombinase
    340..387     +  promoter       EM7 promoter: synthetic bacterial promoter&nbsp
    419..1210    +  CDS            neo: KKA2_KLEPN - Also known as kan, nptII. Experimental evidence at protein level: Swiss-Prot protein existence level 1. Resistance to kanamycin, neomycin, paromomycin, ribostamycin, butirosin and gentamicin B. From Klebsiella pneumoniae.
   1371..1959    -  rep_origin     ori: high-copy-number ColE1/pMB1/pBR322/pUC origin of replication
   2085..2133    -  polyA_signal   poly(A) signal: synthetic polyadenylation signal
   2157..2555    -  CDS            BSD: blasticidin S deaminase; Aspergillus terreus BSD; confers resistance to blasticidin
   2586..2943    -  promoter       SV40 promoter: SV40 enhancer and early promoter
   3022..3103    -  polyA_signal   SV40 poly(A) signal: SV40 polyadenylation signal
   3126..3209    -  CDS            large T antigen (fragment): large T antigen from SV40 (simian virus 40)
   3265..3297    -  misc_feature   MCS (fragment): pUC18/19 multiple cloning site
   3306..3872    -  CDS            K-Ras (G12V): human oncoprotein generated by the G12V mutation in the small GTPase K-Ras
   3894..4406    -  CDS            Nluc: NanoLuc® luciferase human codon-optimized
   4445..4463    -  promoter       SP6 promoter: promoter for bacteriophage SP6 RNA polymerase
   4489..4511    -  promoter       minimal CMV promoter (fragment): human cytomegalovirus (CMV) immediate early promoter
   4521..4886    +  enhancer       CMV enhancer: human cytomegalovirus immediate early enhancer
   4888..5087    +  promoter       CMV promoter: human cytomegalovirus (CMV) immediate early promoter
   5226..5358    +  intron         chimeric intron: chimera between introns from human β-globin and immunoglobulin heavy chain genes
   5402..5420    +  promoter       T7 promoter: promoter for bacteriophage T7 RNA polymerase
   5434..7377    +  CDS            RAF1 (sequence withheld): RAF1_HUMAN - Also known as RAF. Experimental evidence at protein level: Swiss-Prot protein existence level 1. Serine/threonine-protein kinase that acts as a regulatory link between the membrane-associated Ras GTPases and the MAPK/ERK cascade, and this critical regulatory link functions as a switch determining cell fate decisions including proliferation, differentiation, apoptosis, survival and oncogenic transformation. RAF1 activation initiates a mitogen-activated protein kinase (MAPK) cascade that comprises a sequential phosphorylation of the dual-specific MAPK kinases (MAP2K1/MEK1 and MAP2K2
   7399..7419    +  CDS            TEV site: tobacco etch virus (TEV) protease recognition and cleavage site
   7435..8318    +  CDS            HaloTag® (fragment): modified bacterial dehalogenase that forms covalent bonds with chloroalkane derivatives
   8329..12      +  misc_feature   MCS (fragment) (across the origin): pUC18/19 multiple cloning site
>Addgene plasmid #238571 | NanoLuc-KRAS(G12V)_CRAF(FL)-HaloTag BiBRET Vector | addgene full sequence | sequence record 479882 | Addgene NGS Result
GGCATGCAAGCTGATTTGGCTGCTGCCACCGCTGAGCAAGGCCGCTTCGAGCAGACATGATAAGATACAT
TGATGAGTTTGGACAAACCACAACTAGAATGCAGTGAAAAAAATGCTTTATTTGTGAAATTTGTGATGCT
ATTGCTTTATTTGTAACCATTATAAGCTGCAATAAACAAGTTAACAACAACAATTGCATTCATTTTATGT
TTCAGGTTCAGGGGGAGATGTGGGAGGTTTTTTTAAGCAAGTAAAACCTCTACAAATGTGGTAAAATCTT
AATTAAGAATTCTAATATAACTTCGTATAGCATACATTATACGAAGTTATGGATCCACTGTTGACAATTA
ATCATCGGCATAGTATATCGGCATAGTATAATACGACAAGGTGAGGAACTAAACCCAGGAGGCAGATCAT
GATTGAACAAGATGGATTGCACGCAGGTTCTCCGGCCGCTTGGGTGGAGAGGCTATTCGGCTATGACTGG
GCACAACAGACAATCGGCTGCTCTGATGCCGCCGTGTTCCGGCTGTCAGCGCAGGGGCGCCCGGTTCTTT
TTGTCAAGACCGACCTGTCCGGTGCCCTGAATGAACTGCAGGACGAGGCAGCGCGGCTATCGTGGCTGGC
CACGACGGGCGTTCCTTGCGCAGCTGTGCTCGACGTTGTCACTGAAGCGGGAAGGGACTGGCTGCTATTG
GGCGAAGTGCCGGGGCAGGATCTCCTGTCATCTCACCTTGCTCCTGCCGAGAAAGTATCCATCATGGCTG
ATGCAATGCGGCGGCTGCATACGCTTGATCCGGCTACCTGCCCATTCGACCACCAAGCGAAACATCGCAT
CGAGCGAGCACGTACTCGGATGGAAGCCGGTCTTGTCGATCAGGATGATCTGGACGAAGAGCATCAGGGG
CTCGCGCCAGCCGAACTGTTCGCCAGGCTCAAGGCGCGCATGCCCGACGGCGAGGATCTCGTCGTGACCC
ATGGCGATGCCTGCTTGCCGAATATCATGGTGGAAAATGGCCGCTTTTCTGGATTCATCGACTGTGGCCG
GCTGGGTGTGGCGGACCGCTATCAGGACATAGCGTTGGCTACCCGTGATATTGCTGAAGAGCTTGGCGGC
GAATGGGCTGACCGCTTCCTCGTGCTTTACGGTATCGCCGCTCCCGATTCGCAGCGCATCGCCTTCTATC
GCCTTCTTGACGAGTTCTTCTGATTCGAAATGACCGACCAAGCGACGCCCAACCGGTATCAGCTCACTCA
AAGGCGGTAATACGGTTATCCACAGAATCAGGGGATAACGCAGGAAAGAACATGTGAGCAAAAGGCCAGC
AAAAGGCCAGGAACCGTAAAAAGGCCGCGTTGCTGGCGTTTTTCCATAGGCTCCGCCCCCCTGACGAGCA
TCACAAAAATCGACGCTCAAGTCAGAGGTGGCGAAACCCGACAGGACTATAAAGATACCAGGCGTTTCCC
CCTGGAAGCTCCCTCGTGCGCTCTCCTGTTCCGACCCTGCCGCTTACCGGATACCTGTCCGCCTTTCTCC
CTTCGGGAAGCGTGGCGCTTTCTCATAGCTCACGCTGTAGGTATCTCAGTTCGGTGTAGGTCGTTCGCTC
CAAGCTGGGCTGTGTGCACGAACCCCCCGTTCAGCCCGACCGCTGCGCCTTATCCGGTAACTATCGTCTT
GAGTCCAACCCGGTAAGACACGACTTATCGCCACTGGCAGCAGCCACTGGTAACAGGATTAGCAGAGCGA
GGTATGTAGGCGGTGCTACAGAGTTCTTGAAGTGGTGGCCTAACTACGGCTACACTAGAAGGACAGTATT
TGGTATCTGCGCTCTGCTGAAGCCAGTTACCTTCGGAAAAAGAGTTGGTAGCTCTTGATCCGGCAAACAA
ACCACCGCTGGTAGCGGTGGTTTTTTTGTTTGCAAGCAGCAGATTACGCGCAGAAAAAAAGGATTTCAAG
AAGATCCTTTGATCTTTTCTACGGGGTCTGACGCTCAGTGGAACGAAAACTCACGTTAAGGGATTTTGGT
CATGAGATTATCAAAAAGGATCTTCACCTAGATCCTTTTATAGTCCGGAATCGTCACACAAAAAACCAAC
ACACAGATGTAATGAAAATAAAGATATTTTATTGCGGCCATCGTGATGGCTAGAGTTTAGCCCTCCCACA
CATAACCAGAGGGCAGCAATTCACGAATCCCAACTGCCGTCGGCTGTCCATCACTGTCCTTCACTATGGC
TTTGATCCCAGGATGCAGATCGAGAAGCACCTGTCGGCACCGTCCGCAGGGGCTCAAGATGCCCCTGTTC
TCATTTCCGATCGCGACGATACAAGTCAGGTTGCCAGCTGCCGCAGCAGCAGCAGTGCCCAGCACCACGA
GTTCTGCACAAGGTCCCCCAGTAAAATGATATACATTGACACCAGTGAAGATGCGGCCGTCGCTAGAGAG
AGCTGCGCTGGCGACGCTGTAGTCTTCAGAGATGGGGATGCTGTTGATTGTAGCCGTTGCTCTTTCAATG
AGGGTGGATTCTTCTTGAGACAAAGGCTTGGCCATGGTGGCGCTAGTGTCAGAAGAATCGAGCTTTTTGC
AAAAGCCTAGGCCTCCAAAAAAGCCTCCTCACTACTTCTGGAATAGCTCAGAGGCCGAGGCGGCCTCGGC
CTCTGCATAAATAAAAAAAATTAGTCAGCCATGGGGCGGAGAATGGGCGGAACTGGGCGGAGTTAGGGGC
GGGATGGGCGGAGTTAGGGGCGGGACTATGGTTGCTGACTAATTGAGATGCATGCTTTGCATACTTCTGC
CTGCTGGGGAGCCTGGGGACTTTCCACACCTGGTTGCTGACTAATTGAGATGCATGCTTTGCATACTTCT
GCCTGCTGGGGAGCCTGGGGACTTTCCACACCCTAACTGACACACATTCCACAGCTGGTTCTTTCCGCCT
CAGAAGGTACCTAACCAAGTTCCTCTTTCAGAGGTTATTTCAGGCCATGGTGCTGCGCAAGACGCGTTAA
TTAAGACGTCGGCAGTGAAAAAAATGCTTTATTTGTGAAATTTGTGATGCTATTGCTTTATTTGTAACCA
TTATAAGCTGCAATAAACAAGTTAACAACAACAATTGCATTCATTTTATGTTTCAGGTTCAGGGGGAGGT
GTGGGAGGTTTTTTAAAGCAAGTAAAACCTCTACAAATGTGGTATGGCTGATTATGATCCGCGGCCGCAA
TACGTCGACGTTATCAGCTGACTTCGTACGAGAGCCTAGGTGTTTCTAGAGGATCCCCGGGTACCGAGCC
CGAATTCGTTTAAACTTACATAATTACACACTTTGTCTTTGACTTCTTTTTCTTCTTTTTACCATCTTTG
CTCATCTTTTCTTTATGTTTTCGAATTTCTCGAACTAATGTATAGAAGGCATCATCAACACCCTGTCTTG
TCTTTGCTGATGTTTCAATAAAAGGAATTCCATAACTTCTTGCTAAGTCCTGAGCCTGTTTTGTGTCTAC
TGTTCTAGAAGGCAAATCACATTTATTTCCTACTAGGACCATAGGTACATCTTCAGAGTCCTTAACTCTT
TTAATTTGTTCTCTATAATGGTGAATATCTTCAAATGATTTAGTATTATTTATGGCAAATACACAAAGAA
AGCCCTCCCCAGTCCTCATGTACTGGTCCCTCATTGCACTGTACTCCTCTTGACCTGCTGTGTCGAGAAT
ATCCAAGAGACAGGTTTCTCCATCAATTACTACTTGCTTCCTGTAGGAATCCTCTATTGTTGGATCATAT
TCGTCCACAAAATGATTCTGAATTAGCTGTATCGTCAAGGCACTCTTGCCTACGCCAACAGCTCCAACTA
CCACAAGTTTATATTCAGTCATGGCGATCGCGCCGCTCGAGCCCGCCAGAATGCGTTCGCACAGCCGCCA
GCCGGTCACTCCGTTGATGGTTACTCGGAACAGCAGGGAGCCGTCGGGGTTGATCAGGCGCTCGTCGATA
ATTTTGTTGCCGTTCCACAGGGTCCCTGTTACAGTGATCTTTTTGCCGTCGAACACGGCGATGCCTTCAT
ACGGCCGTCCGAAATAGTCGATCATGTTCGGCGTAACCCCGTCGATTACCAGTGTGCCATAGTGCAGGAT
CACCTTAAAGTGATGATCATCCACAGGGTACACCACCTTAAAAATTTTTTCGATCTGGCCCATTTGGTCG
CCGCTCAGACCTTCATACGGGATGATGACATGGATGTCGATCTTCAGCCCATTTTCACCGCTCAGGACAA
TCCTTTGGATCGGAGTTACGGACACCCCGAGATTCTGAAACAAACTGGACACACCTCCCTGTTCAAGGAC
TTGGTCCAGGTTGTAGCCGGCTGTCTGTCGCCAGTCCCCAACGAAATCTTCGAGTGTGAAGACCATGGTG
AGCGCTAGCTGCAAAAAGAACAAGTAGCTTGTATTCTATAGTGTCACCTAAATGGGCGATCTGACGGTTC
ACTAAACCAGCTCTGCTTATATAGGCCTCCCTGGCGCGCCACTAGTTATTAATAGTAATCAATTACGGGG
TCATTAGTTCATAGCCCATATATGGAGTTCCGCGTTACATAACTTACGGTAAATGGCCCGCCTGGCTGAC
CGCCCAACGACCCCCGCCCATTGACGTCAATAATGACGTATGTTCCCATAGTAACGCCAATAGGGACTTT
CCATTGACGTCAATGGGTGGAGTATTTACGGTAAACTGCCCACTTGGCAGTACATCAAGTGTATCATATG
CCAAGTCCGCCCCCTATTGACGTCAATGACGGTAAATGGCCCGCCTGGCATTATGCCCAGTACATGACCT
TACGGGACTTTCCTACTTGGCAGTACATCTACGTATTAGTCATCGCTATTACCATGGTGATGCGGTTTTG
GCAGTACACCAATGGGCGTGGATAGCGGTTTGACTCACGGGGATTTCCAAGTCTCCACCCCATTGACGTC
AATGGGAGTTTGTTTTGGCACCAAAATCAACGGGACTTTCCAAAATGTCGTAATAACCCCGCCCCGTTGA
CGCAAATGGGCGGTAGGCGTGTACGGTGGGAGGTCTATATAAGCAGAGCTGGTTTAGTGAACCGTCAGAT
CACTAGAAGCTTTATTGCGGTAGTTTATCACAGTTAAATTGCTAACGCAGTCAGTGCTTCTGACACAACA
GTCTCGAACTTAAGCTGCAGAAGTTGGTCGTGAGGCACTGGGCAGGTAAGTATCAAGGTTACAAGACAGG
TTTAAGGAGACCAATAGAAACTGGGCTTGTCGAGACAGAGAAGACTCTTGCGTTTCTGATAGGCACCTAT
TGGTCTTACTGACATCCACTTTGCCTTTCTCTCCACAGGTGTCCACTCCCAGTTCAATTACAGCTCTTAA
GGCTAGAGTATTAATACGACTCACTATAGGGCTAGCGATCGCC
[1947 nt withheld, positions 5434-7380]
TCTCTCGAGCCAACCACTGAGGATCTGTACTTTCAGAGCGATAACGATGGATCCGAAATCGGTACTGGCT
TTCCATTCGACCCCCATTATGTGGAAGTCCTGGGCGAGCGCATGCACTACGTCGATGTTGGTCCGCGCGA
TGGCACCCCTGTGCTGTTCCTGCACGGTAACCCGACCTCCTCCTACGTGTGGCGCAACATCATCCCGCAT
GTTGCACCGACCCATCGCTGCATTGCTCCAGACCTGATCGGTATGGGCAAATCCGACAAACCAGACCTGG
GTTATTTCTTCGACGACCACGTCCGCTTCATGGATGCCTTCATCGAAGCCCTGGGTCTGGAAGAGGTCGT
CCTGGTCATTCACGACTGGGGCTCCGCTCTGGGTTTCCACTGGGCCAAGCGCAATCCAGAGCGCGTCAAA
GGTATTGCATTTATGGAGTTCATCCGCCCTATCCCGACCTGGGACGAATGGCCAGAATTTGCCCGCGAGA
CCTTCCAGGCCTTCCGCACCACCGACGTCGGCCGCAAGCTGATCATCGATCAGAACGTTTTTATCGAGGG
TACGCTGCCGATGGGTGTCGTCCGCCCGCTGACTGAAGTCGAGATGGACCATTACCGCGAGCCGTTCCTG
AATCCTGTTGACCGCGAGCCACTGTGGCGCTTCCCAAACGAGCTGCCAATCGCCGGTGAGCCAGCGAACA
TCGTCGCGCTGGTCGAAGAATACATGGACTGGCTGCACCAGTCCCCTGTCCCGAAGCTGCTGTTCTGGGG
CACCCCAGGCGTTCTGATCCCACCGGCCGAAGCCGCTCGCCTGGCCAAAAGCCTGCCTAACTGCAAGGCT
GTGGACATCGGCCCGGGTCTGAATCTGCTGCAAGAAGACAACCCGGACCTGATCGGCAGCGAGATCGCGC
GCTGGCTGTCTACTCTGGAGATTTCCGGTTAATAGAATTCTAGAGTCGACCTGCA
